>Addgene plasmid #130664 | Preprotachykinin A | depositor full sequence | sequence record 249980 | Preprotachykinin A sequence 5075 bps
TAGTTATTAATAGTAATCAATTACGGGGTCATTAGTTCATAGCCCATATATGGAGTTCCGCGTTACATAA
CTTACGGTAAATGGCCCGCCTGGCTGACCGCCCAACGACCCCCGCCCATTGACGTCAATAATGACGTATG
TTCCCATAGTAACGCCAATAGGGACTTTCCATTGACGTCAATGGGTGGAGTATTTACGGTAAACTGCCCA
CTTGGCAGTACATCAAGTGTATCATATGCCAAGTACGCCCCCTATTGACGTCAATGACGGTAAATGGCCC
GCCTGGCATTATGCCCAGTACATGACCTTATGGGACTTTCCTACTTGGCAGTACATCTACGTATTAGTCA
TCGCTATTACCATGGTGATGCGGTTTTGGCAGTACATCAATGGGCGTGGATAGCGGTTTGACTCACGGGG
ATTTCCAAGTCTCCACCCCATTGACGTCAATGGGAGTTTGTTTTGGCACCAAAATCAACGGGACTTTCCA
AAATGTCGTAACAACTCCGCCCCATTGACGCAAATGGGCGGTAGGCGTGTACGGTGGGAGGTCTATATAA
GCAGAGCTGGTTTAGTGAACCGTCAGATCCGCTAGCGCTACCGGACTCAGATCTCGAGCTCAAGCTTCGA
ATTCATGAAAATCCTCGTGGCCTTGGCAGTCTTTTTTCTTGTCTCCACTCAGCTGTTTGCAGAAGAAATA
GGAGCCAATGATGATCTGAATTACTGGTCCGACTGGTACGACAGCGACCAGATCAAGGAGGAACTGCCGG
AGCCCTTTGAGCATCTTCTGCAGAGAATCGCCCGGAGACCCAAGCCTCAGCAGTTCTTTGGATTAATGGG
CAAACGGGATGCTGATTCCTCAATTGAAAAACAAGTGGCCCTGTTAAAGGCTCTTTATGGACATGGCCAG
ATCTCTCACAAAAGACATAAAACAGATTCCTTTGTTGGACTAATGGGCAAAAGAGCTTTAAATTCTGTGG
CTTATGAAAGGAGTGCAATGCAGAATTATGAAAGAAGACGTGGGGATCCACCGGTCGCCACCATGGTGAG
CGAGCTGATTAAGGAGAACATGCCCATGAAGCTGTACATGGAGGGCACCGTGAACAACCACCACTTCAAG
TGCACATCCGAGGGCGAAGGCAAGCCCTACGAGGGCACCCAGACCATGAGAATCAAGGTCGTCGAGGGCG
GCCCTCTCCCCTTCGCCTTCGACATCCTGGCTACCAGCTTCATGTACGGCAGCAGAACCTTCATCAAGCA
CCCTCCGGGCATCCCCGACTTCTTTAAGCAGTCCTTCCCTGAGGGCTTCACATGGGAGAGAGTCACCACA
TACGAAGACGGGGGCGTGCTGACCGCTACCCAGGACACCAGCCTCCAGGACGGCTGCCTCATCTACAACG
TCAAGGTTAGAGGGGTGAACTTCCCAGCCAACGGCCCTGTGATGCAGAAGAAAACACTCGGCTGGGAGGC
CTCCACCGAGACGATGTACCCCGCTGACGGCGGCCTGGAAGGCGCATGTGACATGGCCCTGAAGCTCGTG
GGCGGGGGCCACCTGATCTGCAACCTTGAGACCACATACAGATCCAAGAAACCCGCTACGAACCTCAAGA
TGCCCGGCGTCTACAACGTGGACCACAGACTGGAAAGAATCAAGGAGGCCGACGATGAGACCTACGTCGA
GCAGCACGAGGTGGCTGTGGCCAGATACTCTACTGGTGGCGCTGGTGATGGAGGTAAATGAGCGGCCGCG
ACTCTAGATCATAATCAGCCATACCACATTTGTAGAGGTTTTACTTGCTTTAAAAAACCTCCCACACCTC
CCCCTGAACCTGAAACATAAAATGAATGCAATTGTTGTTGTTAACTTGTTTATTGCAGCTTATAATGGTT
ACAAATAAAGCAATAGCATCACAAATTTCACAAATAAAGCATTTTTTTCACTGCATTCTAGTTGTGGTTT
GTCCAAACTCATCAATGTATCTTAAGGCGTAAATTGTAAGCGTTAATATTTTGTTAAAATTCGCGTTAAA
TTTTTGTTAAATCAGCTCATTTTTTAACCAATAGGCCGAAATCGGCAAAATCCCTTATAAATCAAAAGAA
TAGACCGAGATAGGGT
[37 nt withheld, positions 2117-2153]
AAAGAACGTGGACTCCAACGTCAAAGG
[49 nt withheld, positions 2181-2229]
T
[91 nt withheld, positions 2231-2321]
G
[124 nt withheld, positions 2323-2446]
CAGGTGGCACTTTTCGGGGAAATGTGCGCGGAACCCCTATTTGTTTATTTTTCTAAATACATTCAAATAT
GTATCCGCTCATGAGACAATAACCCTGATAAATGCTTCAATAATATTGAAAAAGGAAGAGTCCTGAGGCG
GAAAGAACCAGCTGTGGAATGTGTGTCAGTTAGGGTGTGGAAAGTCCCCAGGCTCCCCAGCAGGCAGAAG
TATGCAAAGCATGCATCTCAATTAGTCAGCAACCAGGTGTGGAAAGTCCCCAGGCTCCCCAGCAGGCAGA
AGTATGCAAAGCATGCATCTCAATTAGTCAGCAACCATAGTCCCGCCCCTAACTCCGCCCATCCCGCCCC
TAACTCCGCCCAGTTCCGCCCATTCTCCGCCCCATGGCTGACTAATTTTTTTTATTTATGCAGAGGCCGA
GGCCGCCTCGGCCTCTGAGCTATTCCAGAAGTAGTGAGGAGGCTTTTTTGGAGGCCTAGGCTTTTGCAAA
GATCGATCAAGAGACAGGATGAGGATCGTTTCGCATGATTGAACAAGATGGATTGCACGCAGGTTCTCCG
GCCGCTTGGGTGGAGAGGCTATTCGGCTATGACTGGGCACAACAGACAATCGGCTGCTCTGATGCCGCCG
TGTTCCGGCTGTCAGCGCAGGGGCGCCCGGTTCTTTTTGTCAAGACCGACCTGTCCGGTGCCCTGAATGA
ACTGCAAGACGAGGCAGCGCGGCTATCGTGGCTGGCCACGACGGGCGTTCCTTGCGCAGCTGTGCTCGAC
GTTGTCACTGAAGCGGGAAGGGACTGGCTGCTATTGGGCGAAGTGCCGGGGCAGGATCTCCTGTCATCTC
ACCTTGCTCCTGCCGAGAAAGTATCCATCATGGCTGATGCAATGCGGCGGCTGCATACGCTTGATCCGGC
TACCTGCCCATTCGACCACCAAGCGAAACATCGCATCGAGCGAGCACGTACTCGGATGGAAGCCGGTCTT
GTCGATCAGGATGATCTGGACGAAGAGCATCAGGGGCTCGCGCCAGCCGAACTGTTCGCCAGGCTCAAGG
CGAGCATGCCCGACGGCGAGGATCTCGTCGTGACCCATGGCGATGCCTGCTTGCCGAATATCATGGTGGA
AAATGGCCGCTTTTCTGGATTCATCGACTGTGGCCGGCTGGGTGTGGCGGACCGCTATCAGGACATAGCG
TTGGCTACCCGTGATATTGCTGAAGAGCTTGGCGGCGAATGGGCTGACCGCTTCCTCGTGCTTTACGGTA
TCGCCGCTCCCGATTCGCAGCGCATCGCCTTCTATCGCCTTCTTGACGAGTTCTTCTGAGCGGGACTCTG
GGGTTCGAAATGACCGACCAAGCGACGCCCAACCTGCCATCACGAGATTTCGATTCCACCGCCGCCTTCT
ATGAAAGGTTGGGCTTCGGAATCGTTTTCCGGGACGCCGGCTGGATGATCCTCCAGCGCGGGGATCTCAT
GCTGGAGTTCTTCGCCCACCCTAGGGGGAGGCTAACTGAAACACGGAAGGAGACAATACCGGAAGGAACC
CGCGCTATGACGGCAATAAAAAGACAGAATAAAACGCACGGTGTTGGGTCGTTTGTTCATAAACGCGGGG
TTCGGTCCCAGGGCTGGCACTCTGTCGATACCCCACCGAGACCCCATTGGGGCCAATACGCCCGCGTTTC
TTCCTTTTCCCCACCCCACCCCCCAAGTTCGGGTGAAGGCCCAGGGCTCGCAGCCAACGTCGGGGCGGCA
GGCCCTGCCATAGCCTCAGGTTACTCATATATACTTTAGATTGATTTAAAACTTCATTTTTAATTTAAAA
GGATCTAGGTGAAGATCCTTTTTGATAATCTCATGACCAAAATCCCTTAACGTGAGTTTTCGTTCCACTG
AGCGTCAGACCCCGTAGAAAAGATCAAAGGATCTTCTTGAGATCCTTTTTTTCTGCGCGTAATCTGCTGC
TTGCAAACAAAAAAACCACCGCTACCAGCGGTGGTTTGTTTGCCGGATCAAGAGCTACCAACTCTTTTTC
CGAAGGTAACTGGCTTCAGCAGAGCGCAGATACCAAATACTGTCCTTCTAGTGTAGCCGTAGTTAGGCCA
CCACTTCAAGAACTCTGTAGCACCGCCTACATACCTCGCTCTGCTAATCCTGTTACCAGTGGCTGCTGCC
AGTGGCGATAAGTCGTGTCTTACCGGGTTGGACTCAAGACGATAGTTACCGGATAAGGCGCAGCGGTCGG
GCTGAACGGGGGGTTCGTGCACACAGCCCAGCTTGGAGCGAACGACCTACACCGAACTGAGATACCTACA
GCGTGAGCTATGAGAAAGCGCCACGCTTCCCGAAGGGAGAAAGGCGGACAGGTATCCGGTAAGCGGCAGG
GTCGGAACAGGAGAGCGCACGAGGGAGCTTCCAGGGGGAAACGCCTGGTATCTTTATAGTCCTGTCGGGT
TTCGCCACCTCTGACTTGAGCGTCGATTTTTGTGATGCTCGTCAGGGGGGCGGAGCCTATGGAAAAACGC
CAGCAACGCGGCCTTTTTACGGTTCCTGGCCTTTTGCTGGCCTTTTGCTCACATGTTCTTTCCTGCGTTA
TCCCCTGATTCTGTGGATAACCGTATTACCGCCATGCAT
Features (pLannotate 1.2.2; 15 found; start..end, strand, type, name):
     61..364     +  enhancer       CMV enhancer: human cytomegalovirus immediate early enhancer
    365..568     +  promoter       CMV promoter: human cytomegalovirus (CMV) immediate early promoter
    591..634     +  misc_feature   MCS (fragment): multiple cloning site
    635..1021    +  CDS            TAC1: TKN1_HUMAN - Also known as NKA, NKNA, TAC2. Experimental evidence at protein level: Swiss-Prot protein existence level 1. Tachykinins are active peptides which excite neurons, evoke behavioral responses, are potent vasodilators and secretagogues, and contract (directly or indirectly) many smooth muscles. From Homo sapiens (Human).
   1043..1741    +  CDS            FusionRed: monomeric red fluorescent protein optimized for use as a fusion tag (Shemiakina et al., 2012) mammalian codon-optimized
   1757..1840    +  CDS            large T antigen (fragment): large T antigen from SV40 (simian virus 40)
   1863..1984    +  polyA_signal   SV40 poly(A) signal: SV40 polyadenylation signal
   2018..2446    -  rep_origin     f1 ori (sequence partly withheld): f1 bacteriophage origin of replication; arrow indicates direction of (+) strand synthesis
   2473..2577    +  promoter       AmpR promoter: bla
   2579..2936    +  promoter       SV40 promoter: SV40 enhancer and early promoter
   2971..3765    +  CDS            NeoR/KanR: aminoglycoside phosphotransferase from Tn5; aph(3')-II (or nptII); confers resistance to neomycin, kanamycin, and G418 (Geneticin®)
   3786..3938    +  CDS            ble (fragment): BLE_KLEPN - Experimental evidence at protein level: Swiss-Prot protein existence level 1. Binding protein with a strong affinity to the bleomycin family of antibiotics. Binds to CL990; an antimitotic-antibiotic compound. From Klebsiella pneumoniae.
   3997..4044    +  polyA_signal   HSV TK poly(A) signal: herpes simplex virus thymidine kinase polyadenylation signal (Cole and Stacy, 1985)
   4135..4151    -  polyA_signal   bGH poly(A) signal (fragment): bovine growth hormone polyadenylation signal
   4373..4961    +  rep_origin     ori: high-copy-number ColE1/pMB1/pBR322/pUC origin of replication
