>Addgene plasmid #130664 | Preprotachykinin A | addgene full sequence | sequence record 254047 | Addgene NGS Result
ACCGCCATGCATTAGTTATTAATAGTAATCAATTACGGGGTCATTAGTTCATAGCCCATATATGGAGTTC
CGCGTTACATAACTTACGGTAAATGGCCCGCCTGGCTGACCGCCCAACGACCCCCGCCCATTGACGTCAA
TAATGACGTATGTTCCCATAGTAACGCCAATAGGGACTTTCCATTGACGTCAATGGGTGGAGTATTTACG
GTAAACTGCCCACTTGGCAGTACATCAAGTGTATCATATGCCAAGTACGCCCCCTATTGACGTCAATGAC
GGTAAATGGCCCGCCTGGCATTATGCCCAGTACATGACCTTATGGGACTTTCCTACTTGGCAGTACATCT
ACGTATTAGTCATCGCTATTACCATGGTGATGCGGTTTTGGCAGTACATCAATGGGCGTGGATAGCGGTT
TGACTCACGGGGATTTCCAAGTCTCCACCCCATTGACGTCAATGGGAGTTTGTTTTGGCACCAAAATCAA
CGGGACTTTCCAAAATGTCGTAACAACTCCGCCCCATTGACGCAAATGGGCGGTAGGCGTGTACGGTGGG
AGGTCTATATAAGCAGAGCTGGTTTAGTGAACCGTCAGATCCGCTAGCGCTACCGGACTCAGATCTCGAG
CTCAAGCTTCGAATTCATGAAAATCCTCGTGGCCTTGGCAGTCTTTTTTCTTGTCTCCACTCAGCTGTTT
GCAGAAGAAATAGGAGCCAATGATGATCTGAATTACTGGTCCGACTGGTACGACAGCGACCAGATCAAGG
AGGAACTGCCGGAGCCCTTTGAGCATCTTCTGCAGAGAATCGCCCGGAGACCCAAGCCTCAGCAGTTCTT
TGGATTAATGGGCAAACGGGATGCTGATTCCTCAATTGAAAAACAAGTGGCCCTGTTAAAGGCTCTTTAT
GGACATGGCCAGATCTCTCACAAAAGACATAAAACAGATTCCTTTGTTGGACTAATGGGCAAAAGAGCTT
TAAATTCTGTGGCTTATGAAAGGAGTGCAATGCAGAATTATGAAAGAAGACGTGGGGATCCACCGGTCGC
CACCATGGTGAGCGAGCTGATTAAGGAGAACATGCCCATGAAGCTGTACATGGAGGGCACCGTGAACAAC
CACCACTTCAAGTGCACATCCGAGGGCGAAGGCAAGCCCTACGAGGGCACCCAGACCATGAGAATCAAGG
TCGTCGAGGGCGGCCCTCTCCCCTTCGCCTTCGACATCCTGGCTACCAGCTTCATGTACGGCAGCAGAAC
CTTCATCAAGCACCCTCCGGGCATCCCCGACTTCTTTAAGCAGTCCTTCCCTGAGGGCTTCACATGGGAG
AGAGTCACCACATACGAAGACGGGGGCGTGCTGACCGCTACCCAGGACACCAGCCTCCAGGACGGCTGCC
TCATCTACAACGTCAAGGTTAGAGGGGTGAACTTCCCAGCCAACGGCCCTGTGATGCAGAAGAAAACACT
CGGCTGGGAGGCCTCCACCGAGACGATGTACCCCGCTGACGGCGGCCTGGAAGGCGCATGTGACATGGCC
CTGAAGCTCGTGGGCGGGGGCCACCTGATCTGCAACCTTGAGACCACATACAGATCCAAGAAACCCGCTA
CGAACCTCAAGATGCCCGGCGTCTACAACGTGGACCACAGACTGGAAAGAATCAAGGAGGCCGACGATGA
GACCTACGTCGAGCAGCACGAGGTGGCTGTGGCCAGATACTCTACTGGTGGCGCTGGTGATGGAGGTAAA
TGAGCGGCCGCGACTCTAGATCATAATCAGCCATACCACATTTGTAGAGGTTTTACTTGCTTTAAAAAAC
CTCCCACACCTCCCCCTGAACCTGAAACATAAAATGAATGCAATTGTTGTTGTTAACTTGTTTATTGCAG
CTTATAATGGTTACAAATAAAGCAATAGCATCACAAATTTCACAAATAAAGCATTTTTTTCACTGCATTC
TAGTTGTGGTTTGTCCAAACTCATCAATGTATCTTAAGGCGTAAATTGTAAGCGTTAATATTTTGTTAAA
ATTCGCGTTAAATTTTTGTTAAATCAGCTCATTTTTTAACCAATAGGCCGAAATCGGCAAAATCCCTTAT
AAATCAAAAGAATAGACCGAGATAGGGT
[37 nt withheld, positions 2129-2165]
AAAGAACGTGGACTCCAACGTCAAAGG
[49 nt withheld, positions 2193-2241]
T
[91 nt withheld, positions 2243-2333]
G
[124 nt withheld, positions 2335-2458]
CAGGTGGCACTTTTCGGGGAAATGTGCGCGGAACCCCTATTTGTTTATTTTTCTAAATACATTCAAATAT
GTATCCGCTCATGAGACAATAACCCTGATAAATGCTTCAATAATATTGAAAAAGGAAGAGTCCTGAGGCG
GAAAGAACCAGCTGTGGAATGTGTGTCAGTTAGGGTGTGGAAAGTCCCCAGGCTCCCCAGCAGGCAGAAG
TATGCAAAGCATGCATCTCAATTAGTCAGCAACCAGGTGTGGAAAGTCCCCAGGCTCCCCAGCAGGCAGA
AGTATGCAAAGCATGCATCTCAATTAGTCAGCAACCATAGTCCCGCCCCTAACTCCGCCCATCCCGCCCC
TAACTCCGCCCAGTTCCGCCCATTCTCCGCCCCATGGCTGACTAATTTTTTTTATTTATGCAGAGGCCGA
GGCCGCCTCGGCCTCTGAGCTATTCCAGAAGTAGTGAGGAGGCTTTTTTGGAGGCCTAGGCTTTTGCAAA
GATCGATCAAGAGACAGGATGAGGATCGTTTCGCATGATTGAACAAGATGGATTGCACGCAGGTTCTCCG
GCCGCTTGGGTGGAGAGGCTATTCGGCTATGACTGGGCACAACAGACAATCGGCTGCTCTGATGCCGCCG
TGTTCCGGCTGTCAGCGCAGGGGCGCCCGGTTCTTTTTGTCAAGACCGACCTGTCCGGTGCCCTGAATGA
ACTGCAAGACGAGGCAGCGCGGCTATCGTGGCTGGCCACGACGGGCGTTCCTTGCGCAGCTGTGCTCGAC
GTTGTCACTGAAGCGGGAAGGGACTGGCTGCTATTGGGCGAAGTGCCGGGGCAGGATCTCCTGTCATCTC
ACCTTGCTCCTGCCGAGAAAGTATCCATCATGGCTGATGCAATGCGGCGGCTGCATACGCTTGATCCGGC
TACCTGCCCATTCGACCACCAAGCGAAACATCGCATCGAGCGAGCACGTACTCGGATGGAAGCCGGTCTT
GTCGATCAGGATGATCTGGACGAAGAGCATCAGGGGCTCGCGCCAGCCGAACTGTTCGCCAGGCTCAAGG
CGAGCATGCCCGACGGCGAGGATCTCGTCGTGACCCATGGCGATGCCTGCTTGCCGAATATCATGGTGGA
AAATGGCCGCTTTTCTGGATTCATCGACTGTGGCCGGCTGGGTGTGGCGGACCGCTATCAGGACATAGCG
TTGGCTACCCGTGATATTGCTGAAGAGCTTGGCGGCGAATGGGCTGACCGCTTCCTCGTGCTTTACGGTA
TCGCCGCTCCCGATTCGCAGCGCATCGCCTTCTATCGCCTTCTTGACGAGTTCTTCTGAGCGGGACTCTG
GGGTTCGAAATGACCGACCAAGCGACGCCCAACCTGCCATCACGAGATTTCGATTCCACCGCCGCCTTCT
ATGAAAGGTTGGGCTTCGGAATCGTTTTCCGGGACGCCGGCTGGATGATCCTCCAGCGCGGGGATCTCAT
GCTGGAGTTCTTCGCCCACCCTAGGGGGAGGCTAACTGAAACACGGAAGGAGACAATACCGGAAGGAACC
CGCGCTATGACGGCAATAAAAAGACAGAATAAAACGCACGGTGTTGGGTCGTTTGTTCATAAACGCGGGG
TTCGGTCCCAGGGCTGGCACTCTGTCGATACCCCACCGAGACCCCATTGGGGCCAATACGCCCGCGTTTC
TTCCTTTTCCCCACCCCACCCCCCAAGTTCGGGTGAAGGCCCAGGGCTCGCAGCCAACGTCGGGGCGGCA
GGCCCTGCCATAGCCTCAGGTTACTCATATATACTTTAGATTGATTTAAAACTTCATTTTTAATTTAAAA
GGATCTAGGTGAAGATCCTTTTTGATAATCTCATGACCAAAATCCCTTAACGTGAGTTTTCGTTCCACTG
AGCGTCAGACCCCGTAGAAAAGATCAAAGGATCTTCTTGAGATCCTTTTTTTCTGCGCGTAATCTGCTGC
TTGCAAACAAAAAAACCACCGCTACCAGCGGTGGTTTGTTTGCCGGATCAAGAGCTACCAACTCTTTTTC
CGAAGGTAACTGGCTTCAGCAGAGCGCAGATACCAAATACTGTTCTTCTAGTGTAGCCGTAGTTAGGCCA
CCACTTCAAGAACTCTGTAGCACCGCCTACATACCTCGCTCTGCTAATCCTGTTACCAGTGGCTGCTGCC
AGTGGCGATAAGTCGTGTCTTACCGGGTTGGACTCAAGACGATAGTTACCGGATAAGGCGCAGCGGTCGG
GCTGAACGGGGGGTTCGTGCACACAGCCCAGCTTGGAGCGAACGACCTACACCGAACTGAGATACCTACA
GCGTGAGCTATGAGAAAGCGCCACGCTTCCCGAAGGGAGAAAGGCGGACAGGTATCCGGTAAGCGGCAGG
GTCGGAACAGGAGAGCGCACGAGGGAGCTTCCAGGGGGAAACGCCTGGTATCTTTATAGTCCTGTCGGGT
TTCGCCACCTCTGACTTGAGCGTCGATTTTTGTGATGCTCGTCAGGGGGGCGGAGCCTATGGAAAAACGC
CAGCAACGCGGCCTTTTTACGGTTCCTGGCCTTTTGCTGGCCTTTTGCTCACATGTTCTTTCCTGCGTTA
TCCCCTGATTCTGTGGATAACCGTATT
Features (pLannotate 1.2.2; 15 found; start..end, strand, type, name):
     73..376     +  enhancer       CMV enhancer: human cytomegalovirus immediate early enhancer
    377..580     +  promoter       CMV promoter: human cytomegalovirus (CMV) immediate early promoter
    603..646     +  misc_feature   MCS (fragment): multiple cloning site
    647..1033    +  CDS            TAC1: TKN1_HUMAN - Also known as NKA, NKNA, TAC2. Experimental evidence at protein level: Swiss-Prot protein existence level 1. Tachykinins are active peptides which excite neurons, evoke behavioral responses, are potent vasodilators and secretagogues, and contract (directly or indirectly) many smooth muscles. From Homo sapiens (Human).
   1055..1753    +  CDS            FusionRed: monomeric red fluorescent protein optimized for use as a fusion tag (Shemiakina et al., 2012) mammalian codon-optimized
   1769..1852    +  CDS            large T antigen (fragment): large T antigen from SV40 (simian virus 40)
   1875..1996    +  polyA_signal   SV40 poly(A) signal: SV40 polyadenylation signal
   2030..2458    -  rep_origin     f1 ori (sequence partly withheld): f1 bacteriophage origin of replication; arrow indicates direction of (+) strand synthesis
   2485..2589    +  promoter       AmpR promoter: bla
   2591..2948    +  promoter       SV40 promoter: SV40 enhancer and early promoter
   2983..3777    +  CDS            NeoR/KanR: aminoglycoside phosphotransferase from Tn5; aph(3')-II (or nptII); confers resistance to neomycin, kanamycin, and G418 (Geneticin®)
   3798..3950    +  CDS            ble (fragment): BLE_KLEPN - Experimental evidence at protein level: Swiss-Prot protein existence level 1. Binding protein with a strong affinity to the bleomycin family of antibiotics. Binds to CL990; an antimitotic-antibiotic compound. From Klebsiella pneumoniae.
   4009..4056    +  polyA_signal   HSV TK poly(A) signal: herpes simplex virus thymidine kinase polyadenylation signal (Cole and Stacy, 1985)
   4147..4163    -  polyA_signal   bGH poly(A) signal (fragment): bovine growth hormone polyadenylation signal
   4385..4973    +  rep_origin     ori: high-copy-number ColE1/pMB1/pBR322/pUC origin of replication
