[The description below was written by a language model from this plasmid's Addgene catalogue record and pLannotate feature annotations shown in this document.]
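Description:
Preprotachykinin A is a mammalian expression plasmid built on the Evrogen pFusionRed-N backbone, carrying the human TAC1 (tachykinin precursor 1) coding sequence as a 387 bp insert derived from brain cDNA and cloned between the EcoRI and BamHI sites of the polylinker. The human cytomegalovirus immediate early enhancer and promoter drive transcription of the insert. It lies directly upstream of the FusionRed coding sequence, a monomeric red fluorescent protein designed for use as a fusion partner, so the precursor is recorded as being made with FusionRed at its C terminus. An SV40 polyadenylation signal terminates the transcript. TAC1 encodes the precursor of the tachykinin peptides, which excite neurons, act as vasodilators and secretagogues, and contract smooth muscle.

The plasmid replicates at high copy in E. coli from a ColE1/pUC-type origin and also carries an f1 phage origin. A single NeoR/KanR gene (Tn5 aminoglycoside phosphotransferase) serves both hosts. A bacterial bla-type promoter allows kanamycin selection in bacteria, while the adjacent SV40 enhancer/early promoter, together with the HSV TK polyadenylation signal, allows G418 selection of transfected mammalian cells. The short large T antigen, ble and bGH poly(A) annotations are only fragments and most likely backbone remnants rather than functional parts. The depositor's sequence and the repository's sequencing result are both 5,075 nt and show the same features in the same order, differing only in the numbering start point. The stated purpose is expression of human preprotachykinin A in mammalian cells, and the red fluorescent tag would allow the expressed precursor to be visualised. The record gives no more specific application.
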