Addgene plasmid #130664: Preprotachykinin A
Purpose: Expresses human Preprotachykinin A in mammalian cells
Depositing lab: Michael Kressel. Depositing organization: Friedrich-Alexander-Universitaet Erlangen-Nuremberg.
Backbone
  Vector backbone: pFusionRed-N
  Backbone manufacturer: Evrogen
  Backbone size w/o insert (bp): 4700
  Vector type: Mammalian Expression
  Selectable markers: Neomycin (select with G418)
Growth in bacteria
  Bacterial resistance: Kanamycin, 50 μg/mL
  Growth temperature: 37°C
  Growth strain: DH5alpha
  Copy number: High Copy
Gene/Insert
  Gene/Insert name: Preprotachykinin A (alt names: prototachykinin-1; TAC1 (tachykinin precursor 1))
  Species: H. sapiens (human)
  Insert size (bp): 387
  Entrez Gene: TAC1 (a.k.a. Hs.2563, NK2, NKNA, NPK, TAC2)
  Promoter: CMV
  Tag / fusion protein: Fusion Red (C terminal on backbone)
  Cloning method: Restriction Enzyme; 5′ cloning site EcoRI (not destroyed); 3′ cloning site BamHI (not destroyed)
  Sequencing primers: 5′ CMV-F
Terms and licenses: Academic/Nonprofit Terms; Industry Terms: Not Available to Industry
Depositor comments: brain cDNA
How to cite: Preprotachykinin A was a gift from Michael Kressel (Addgene plasmid # 130664 ; http://n2t.net/addgene:130664 ; RRID:Addgene_130664)
