>Addgene plasmid #130664 | Preprotachykinin A | depositor partial sequence | sequence record 249981 | Open Reading Frame
ATGAAAATCCTCGTGGCCTTGGCAGTCTTTTTTCTTGTCTCCACTCAGCTGTTTGCAGAAGAAATAGGAG
CCAATGATGATCTGAATTACTGGTCCGACTGGTACGACAGCGACCAGATCAAGGAGGAACTGCCGGAGCC
CTTTGAGCATCTTCTGCAGAGAATCGCCCGGAGACCCAAGCCTCAGCAGTTCTTTGGATTAATGGGCAAA
CGGGATGCTGATTCCTCAATTGAAAAACAAGTGGCCCTGTTAAAGGCTCTTTATGGACATGGCCAGATCT
CTCACAAAAGACATAAAACAGATTCCTTTGTTGGACTAATGGGCAAAAGAGCTTTAAATTCTGTGGCTTA
TGAAAGGAGTGCAATGCAGAATTATGAAAGAAGACGTGGGGATCCACCGGTCGCCACCATGGTGAGCGAG
CTGATTAAGGAGAACATGCCCATGAAGCTGTACATGGAGGGCACCGTGAACAACCACCACTTCAAGTGCA
CATCCGAGGGCGAAGGCAAGCCCTACGAGGGCACCCAGACCATGAGAATCAAGGTCGTCGAGGGCGGCCC
TCTCCCCTTCGCCTTCGACATCCTGGCTACCAGCTTCATGTACGGCAGCAGAACCTTCATCAAGCACCCT
CCGGGCATCCCCGACTTCTTTAAGCAGTCCTTCCCTGAGGGCTTCACATGGGAGAGAGTCACCACATACG
AAGACGGGGGCGTGCTGACCGCTACCCAGGACACCAGCCTCCAGGACGGCTGCCTCATCTACAACGTCAA
GGTTAGAGGGGTGAACTTCCCAGCCAACGGCCCTGTGATGCAGAAGAAAACACTCGGCTGGGAGGCCTCC
ACCGAGACGATGTACCCCGCTGACGGCGGCCTGGAAGGCGCATGTGACATGGCCCTGAAGCTCGTGGGCG
GGGGCCACCTGATCTGCAACCTTGAGACCACATACAGATCCAAGAAACCCGCTACGAACCTCAAGATGCC
CGGCGTCTACAACGTGGACCACAGACTGGAAAGAATCAAGGAGGCCGACGATGAGACCTACGTCGAGCAG
CACGAGGTGGCTGTGGCCAGATACTCTACTGGTGGCGCTGGTGATGGAGGTAAATGA
