>Addgene plasmid #130664 | Preprotachykinin A | depositor partial sequence | sequence record 249982 | Insert
ATGAAAATCCTCGTGGCCTTGGCAGTCTTTTTTCTTGTCTCCACTCAGCTGTTTGCAGAAGAAATAGGAG
CCAATGATGATCTGAATTACTGGTCCGACTGGTACGACAGCGACCAGATCAAGGAGGAACTGCCGGAGCC
CTTTGAGCATCTTCTGCAGAGAATCGCCCGGAGACCCAAGCCTCAGCAGTTCTTTGGATTAATGGGCAAA
CGGGATGCTGATTCCTCAATTGAAAAACAAGTGGCCCTGTTAAAGGCTCTTTATGGACATGGCCAGATCT
CTCACAAAAGACATAAAACAGATTCCTTTGTTGGACTAATGGGCAAAAGAGCTTTAAATTCTGTGGCTTA
TGAAAGGAGTGCAATGCAGAATTATGAAAGAAGACGTGG
